Addgene plasmid #67763: pERB260
Purpose: Expresses BICD-mCherry-eDHFR
Depositing lab: Michael Lampson. Depositing organization: University of Pennsylvania. Publication: Optogenetic control of organelle transport using a photocaged chemical inducer of dimerization. Ballister ER, Ayloo S, Chenoweth DM, Lampson MA, Holzbaur EL. Curr Biol. 2015 May 18;25(10):R407-8. doi: 10.1016/j.cub.2015.03.056. PubMed 25989077.
Backbone
  Vector backbone: pEM791
  Vector type: Mammalian Expression
Growth in bacteria
  Bacterial resistance: Ampicillin, 100 μg/mL
  Growth temperature: 37°C
  Growth strain: DH5alpha
  Copy number: High Copy
Gene/Insert
  Gene/Insert name: BICD-mCherry-eDHFR
  Species: H. sapiens (human)
  Tag / fusion protein: mCherry (C terminal on insert)
Terms and licenses: Academic/Nonprofit Terms; Industry Terms: Not Available to Industry
How to cite: pERB260 was a gift from Michael Lampson (Addgene plasmid # 67763 ; http://n2t.net/addgene:67763 ; RRID:Addgene_67763)
