[The description below was written by a language model from this plasmid's Addgene catalogue record and pLannotate feature annotations shown in this document.]
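Description:
pERB260 is an 8.9 kb mammalian expression plasmid built on the pEM791 backbone. It is maintained in E. coli as a high-copy plasmid through a ColE1/pUC-type origin and an ampicillin resistance gene (β-lactamase) under its own promoter. Remnants of a cloning-vector lac region (lac promoter, operator, CAP site) and a T3 promoter also sit in the backbone.

The payload is a single fusion protein, BICD-mCherry-eDHFR, driven by a CAG-type promoter made up of the CMV enhancer, chicken β-actin promoter and chimeric β-actin/β-globin intron, and terminated by a rabbit β-globin polyadenylation signal. The first part is a fragment of the dynein adaptor Bicaudal D2, which links cargo to the dynein–dynactin motor complex and promotes processive movement. The catalogue lists the insert as human, whereas the automated annotation best matches the mouse protein, so the species is not settled by the record. This is followed by mCherry for red fluorescent visualisation and by E. coli dihydrofolate reductase, which serves as a ligand-binding domain for trimethoprim-based chemical dimerisers.

Upstream of the expression unit is a puromycin N-acetyltransferase gene with a bGH polyadenylation signal but no annotated promoter. A lox2272 site lies just before it and a loxP site follows the fusion cassette. This heterologous lox pair is consistent with Cre recombinase-mediated cassette exchange into a prepared genomic acceptor locus, with puromycin selection for integrants, although the record does not state this use. According to the associated publication title, the construct was used for optogenetic control of organelle transport using a photocaged chemical inducer of dimerisation, presumably to recruit the dynein adaptor to chosen organelles.
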