Features (pLannotate 1.2.2; 24 found; start..end, strand, type, name):
     52..100     +  polyA_signal   HSV TK poly(A) signal: herpes simplex virus thymidine kinase polyadenylation signal (Cole and Stacy, 1985)
    191..207     -  polyA_signal   bGH poly(A) signal (fragment): bovine growth hormone polyadenylation signal
    312..345     -  protein_bind   lox2272: Cre-mediated recombination occurs in the 8-bp core sequence (GGATACTT). lox2272 sites are compatible with each other, but incompatible with loxP or loxN sites (Lee and Saito, 1988). Cre recombinase
    350..949     +  CDS            PuroR: puromycin N-acetyltransferase; pac from Streptomyces alboniger; confers resistance to puromycin
    999..1064    +  CDS            dmpM (fragment): DMPM_STRAD - Protein inferred from homology: Swiss-Prot protein existence level 3. From Streptomyces alboniger.
   1091..1202    +  polyA_signal   bGH poly(A) signal: bovine growth hormone polyadenylation signal
   1347..1650    +  enhancer       CMV enhancer: human cytomegalovirus immediate early enhancer
   1652..1929    +  promoter       chicken β-actin promoter: No description available
   1930..2946    +  intron         chimeric intron: chimera between introns from chicken β-actin and rabbit β-globin
   3022..4767    +  CDS            Bicd2 (fragment): BICD2_MOUSE - Also known as Kiaa0699. Experimental evidence at protein level: Swiss-Prot protein existence level 1. Acts as an adapter protein linking the dynein motor complex to various cargos and converts dynein from a non-processive to a highly processive motor in the presence of dynactin. Facilitates and stabilizes the interaction between dynein and dynactin and activates dynein processivity (the ability to move along a microtubule for a long distance without falling off the track) (PubMed:11483508, PubMed:25035494, PubMed:24986880, PubMed:22956769). Facilitates the binding of RAB6A to the
   4753..5460    +  CDS            mCherry: mCherry is a basic (constitutively fluorescent) red fluorescent protein published in 2004, derived from Discosoma sp.. It is reported to be a very rapidly-maturing monomer with low acid sensitivity.
   5479..5952    +  CDS            ecDHFR: E. coli dihydrofolate reductase; folA
   6006..6083    +  CDS            HBB (fragment): HBB_PONPY - Experimental evidence at transcript level: Swiss-Prot protein existence level 2. Involved in oxygen transport from the lung to the various peripheral tissues. From Pongo pygmaeus (Bornean orangutan).
   6154..6209    +  polyA_signal   β-globin poly(A) signal: rabbit β-globin polyadenylation signal (Gil and Proudfoot, 1987)
   6572..6605    -  protein_bind   loxP: Cre-mediated recombination occurs in the 8-bp core sequence (GCATACAT). Cre recombinase
   6618..6739    +  polyA_signal   SV40 poly(A) signal: SV40 polyadenylation signal
   6758..6776    -  promoter       T3 promoter: promoter for bacteriophage T3 RNA polymerase
   6821..6837    -  protein_bind   lac operator: The lac repressor binds to the lac operator to inhibit transcription in E. coli. This inhibition can be relieved by adding lactose or isopropyl-β-D-thiogalactopyranoside (IPTG). lac repressor encoded by lacI
   6845..6875    -  promoter       lac promoter: promoter for the E. coli lac operon
   6890..6911    -  protein_bind   CAP binding site: CAP binding activates transcription in the presence of cAMP. E. coli catabolite activator protein
   6924..7016    -  CDS            lacI (fragment): lac repressor; lacI; The lac repressor binds to the lac operator to inhibit transcription in E. coli. This inhibition can be relieved by adding lactose or isopropyl-β-D-thiogalactopyranoside (IPTG).
   7199..7787    -  rep_origin     ori: high-copy-number ColE1/pMB1/pBR322/pUC origin of replication
   7958..8818    -  CDS            AmpR: β-lactamase; bla; confers resistance to ampicillin, carbenicillin, and related antibiotics
   8819..8923    -  promoter       AmpR promoter: bla
>Addgene plasmid #67763 | pERB260 | depositor full sequence | sequence record 117786 | pERB260 sequence 8944 bps
AAGCTTAATAAACACGGAAGGAGACAATACCGGAAGGAACCCGCGCTATGACGGCAATAAAAAGACAGAA
TAAAACGCACGGGTGTTGGGTCGTTTGTTCATAAACGCGGGGTTCGGTCCCAGGGCTGGCACTCTGTCGA
TACCCCACCGAGACCCCATTGGGGCCAATACGCCCGCGTTTCTTCCTTTTCCCCACCCCACCCCCCAAGT
TCGGGTGAAGGCCCAGGGCTCGCAGCCAACGTCGGGGCGGCAGGCCCTGCCATAGCCACTGGCCCCGTGG
GTTAGGGACGGGGTCCCCCATTCGAGAATAAATAACTTCGTATAAAGTATCCTATACGAAGTTATCACCA
TGACCGAGTACAAGCCCACGGTGCGCCTCGCCACCCGCGACGACGTCCCCCGGGCCGTACGCACCCTCGC
CGCCGCGTTCGCCGACTACCCCGCCACGCGCCACACCGTCGACCCGGACCGCCACATCGAGCGGGTCACC
GAGCTGCAAGAACTCTTCCTCACGCGCGTCGGGCTCGACATCGGCAAGGTGTGGGTCGCGGACGACGGCG
CCGCGGTGGCGGTCTGGACCACGCCGGAGAGCGTCGAAGCGGGGGCGGTGTTCGCCGAGATCGGCCCGCG
CATGGCCGAGTTGAGCGGTTCCCGGCTGGCCGCGCAGCAACAGATGGAAGGCCTCCTGGCGCCGCACCGG
CCCAAGGAGCCCGCGTGGTTCCTGGCCACCGTCGGCGTCTCGCCCGACCACCAGGGCAAGGGTCTGGGCA
GCGCCGTCGTGCTCCCCGGAGTGGAGGCGGCCGAGCGCGCCGGGGTGCCCGCCTTCCTGGAGACCTCCGC
GCCCCGCAACCTCCCCTTCTACGAGCGGCTCGGCTTCACCGTCACCGCCGACGTCGAGGTGCCCGAAGGA
CCGCGCACCTGGTGCATGACCCGCAAGCCCGGTGCCTGACGCCCGCCCCACGACCCGCAGCGCCCGACCG
AAAGGAGCGCACGACCCCATGGCTCCGACCGAAGCCGACCCGGGCGGCCCCGCCGACCCCGCACCCGCCC
CCGAGGCCCACCGACTCTAGAGCTCGCTGATCAGCCTCGACTGTGCCTTCTAGTTGCCAGCCATCTGTTG
TTTGCCCCTCCCCCGTGCCTTCCTTGACCCTGGAAGGTGCCACTCCCACTGTCCTTTCCTAATAAAATGA
GGAAATTGCATCGCATTGTCTGAGTAGGTGTCATTCTATTCTGGGGGGTGGGGTGGGGCAGGACAGCAAG
GGGGAGGATTGGGAAGACAATAGCACTAGTTATTAATAGTAATCAATTACGGGGTCATTAGTTCATAGCC
CATATATGGAGTTCCGCGTTACATAACTTACGGTAAATGGCCCGCCTGGCTGACCGCCCAACGACCCCCG
CCCATTGACGTCAATAATGACGTATGTTCCCATAGTAACGCCAATAGGGACTTTCCATTGACGTCAATGG
GTGGAGTATTTACGGTAAACTGCCCACTTGGCAGTACATCAAGTGTATCATATGCCAAGTACGCCCCCTA
TTGACGTCAATGACGGTAAATGGCCCGCCTGGCATTATGCCCAGTACATGACCTTATGGGACTTTCCTAC
TTGGCAGTACATCTACGTATTAGTCATCGCTATTACCATGGTCGAGGTGAGCCCCACGTTCTGCTTCACT
CTCCCCATCTCCCCCCCCTCCCCACCCCCAATTTTGTATTTATTTATTTTTTAATTATTTTGTGCAGCGA
TGGGGGCGGGGGGGGGGGGGGGGCGCGCGCCAGGCGGGGCGGGGCGGGGCGAGGGGCGGGGCGGGGCGAG
GCGGAGAGGTGCGGCGGCAGCCAATCAGAGCGGCGCGCTCCGAAAGTTTCCTTTTATGGCGAGGCGGCGG
CGGCGGCGGCCCTATAAAAAGCGAAGCGCGCGGCGGGCGGGAGTCGCTGCGCGCTGCCTTCGCCCCGTGC
CCCGCTCCGCCGCCGCCTCGCGCCGCCCGCCCCGGCTCTGACTGACCGCGTTACTCCCACAGGTGAGCGG
GCGGGACGGCCCTTCTCCTCCGGGCTGTAATTAGCGCTTGGTTTAATGACGGCTTGTTTCTTTTCTGTGG
CTGCGTGAAAGCCTTGAGGGGCTCCGGGAGGGCCCTTTGTGCGGGGGGAGCGGCTCGGGGGGTGCGTGCG
TGTGTGTGTGCGTGGGGAGCGCCGCGTGCGGCTCCGCGCTGCCCGGCGGCTGTGAGCGCTGCGGGCGCGG
CGCGGGGCTTTGTGCGCTCCGCAGTGTGCGCGAGGGGAGCGCGGCCGGGGGCGGTGCCCCGCGGTGCGGG
GGGGGCTGCGAGGGGAACAAAGGCTGCGTGCGGGGTGTGTGCGTGGGGGGGTGAGCAGGGGGTGTGGGCG
CGTCGGTCGGGCTGCAACCCCCCCTGCACCCCCCTCCCCGAGTTGCTGAGCACGGCCCGGCTTCGGGTGC
GGGGCTCCGTACGGGGCGTGGCGCGGGGCTCGCCGTGCCGGGCGGGGGGTGGCGGCAGGTGGGGGTGCCG
GGCGGGGCGGGGCCGCCTCGGGCCGGGGAGGGCTCGGGGGAGGGGCGCGGCGGCCCCCGGAGCGCCGGCG
GCTGTCGAGGCGCGGCGAGCCGCAGCCATTGCCTTTTATGGTAATCGTGCGAGAGGGCGCAGGGACTTCC
TTTGTCCCAAATCTGTGCGGAGCCGAAATCTGGGAGGCGCCGCCGCACCCCCTCTAGCGGGCGCGGGGCG
AAGCGGTGCGGCGCCGGCAGGAAGGAAATGGGCGGGGAGGGCCTTCGTGCGTCGCCGCGCCGCCGTCCCC
TTCTCCCTCTCCAGCCTCGGGGCTGTCCGCGGGGGGACGGCTGCCTTCGGGGGGGACGGGGCAGGGCGGG
GTTCGGCTTCTGGCGTGTGACCGGCGGCTCTAGAGCCTCTGCTAACCATGTTCATGCCTTCTTCTTTTTC
CTACAGCTCCTGGGCAACGTGCTGGTTATTGTGCTGTCTCATCATTTTGGCAAAGAATTGCTCGACCACC
GGCGCGCCACCATGTCCGCGCCGTCGGAGGAGGAGGAGTATGCGCGTCTGGTGATGGAGGCGCAGCCGGA
GTGGCTGCGCGCCGAGGTGAAGCGGCTGTCCCACGAGCTGGCCGAGACCACGCGTGAGAAGATCCAGGCG
GCCGAGTATGGACTGGCGGTGCTGGAGGAGAAGCACCAGCTCAAGCTGCAGTTCGAGGAGCTCGAGGTGG
ACTATGAGGCCATCCGCAGCGAGATGGAGCAGCTCAAAGAGGCATTTGGCCAGGCACATACAAACCACAA
GAAGGTGGCTGCTGATGGTGAGAGCCGGGAGGAGAGCCTGATCCAGGAGTCGGCCTCCAAGGAGCAGTAC
TACGTGCGGAAGGTGCTGGAGCTGCAGACAGAGCTGAAACAGCTGCGCAACGTCCTCACCAACACCCAGT
CTGAGAATGAGCGCCTCACGTCTGTGGCCCAGGAGCTAAAAGAGATCAACCAGAATGTGGAGATCCAGCG
TGGTCGCCTGCGGGATGACATCAAGGAGTACAAGTTCCGGGAGGCCCGTCTACTTCAGGACTACTCAGAG
CTGGAGGAGGAGAACATCAGCCTGCAGAAACAAGTGTCTGTGCTCAGGCAGAACCAGGTGGAGTTTGAGG
GCCTCAAGCATGAAATCAAGCGCCTGGAGGAGGAGACAGAGTACCTCAACAGCCAGCTAGAGGATGCCAT
CCGGCTTAAGGAGATCTCTGAACGGCAGTTGGAGGAGGCGCTGGAGACACTGAAGACAGAGCGGGAGCAG
AAGAACAACCTGCGCAAGGAGTTGTCGCACTACATGAGCATCAACGATTCCTTCTATACCAGCCACCTGC
AGGTCTCCTTAGATGGCCTCAAGTTCAGTGATGATACTGTCACCGCAGAGCCCAACAATGACGCCGAAGC
CCTGGTCAATGGCTTTGAGCACAGTGGCTTGGTCAAATCATCCTTGGACAACAAGACATCCACACCCAGG
AAGGATGGCCTAGCTCCACCCTCCCCCAGCCTCGTCTCTGACCTGCTCAGTGAGCTCCACATATCTGAGA
TCCAGAAGCTGAAACAGCAGCTGGTGCAGATGGAGCGGGAGAAGGTGGGCCTGCTGGCAACACTGCAGGA
CACACAGAAGCAGCTGGAGCAGGCTCGGGGAACCCTCTCTGAGCAGCATGAGAAGGTGAATCGTCTCACA
GAGAACCTTAGTGCCCTCCGGCGCCTGCAGGCTGGCAAGGAGCGACAGACCTCGTTGGATAATGAGAAGG
ACCGTGACAGCCACGAAGACGGTGACTACTATGAGGTGGACATCAATGGGCCTGAGATCCTGGCCTGCAA
GTACCACGTGGCTGTGGCTGAGGCTGGCGAGCTCCGGGAGCAGCTCAAGGCGTTGCGCAGCACACACGAA
GCTCGCGAAGCCCAGCACGCAGAAGAAAAGGGCCGGTATGAGGCTGAGGGCCAGGCACTCACTGAGAAGA
TCTCTCTGCTGGAGAAGGCTAGCCACCAGGACCGAGAGCTGCTGGCCCATCTGGAAAAGGAGCTGAAGAA
GGTGAGCGATGTGGCTGGTGAGACCCAGGGCAGCCTGAATGTGGCTCAGGATGAGCTGGTGACCTTCAGC
GAGGAGCTGGCCAACCTCTACCACCATGTGTGCATGTGCAACAACGAGACGCCCAACCGTGTCATGCTCG
ACTATTATCGTGAGGGCCAGGGCAAGGCTGGCCGCACCAGCCCAGAGGCTTCACCGGTCACCATGGTGAG
CAAGGGCGAGGAGGATAACATGGCCATCATCAAGGAGTTCATGCGCTTCAAGGTGCACATGGAGGGCTCC
GTGAACGGCCACGAGTTCGAGATCGAGGGCGAGGGCGAGGGCCGCCCCTACGAGGGCACCCAGACCGCCA
AGCTGAAGGTGACCAAGGGTGGCCCCCTGCCCTTCGCCTGGGACATCCTGTCCCCTCAGTTCATGTACGG
CTCCAAGGCCTACGTGAAGCACCCCGCCGACATCCCCGACTACTTGAAGCTGTCCTTCCCCGAGGGCTTC
AAGTGGGAGCGCGTGATGAACTTCGAGGACGGCGGCGTGGTGACCGTGACCCAGGACTCCTCCCTGCAGG
ACGGCGAGTTCATCTACAAGGTGAAGCTGCGCGGCACCAACTTCCCCTCCGACGGCCCCGTAATGCAGAA
GAAGACCATGGGCTGGGAGGCCTCCTCCGAGCGGATGTACCCCGAGGACGGCGCCCTGAAGGGCGAGATC
AAGCAGAGGCTGAAGCTGAAGGACGGCGGCCACTACGACGCTGAGGTCAAGACCACCTACAAGGCCAAGA
AGCCCGTGCAGCTGCCCGGCGCCTACAACGTCAACATCAAGTTGGACATCACCTCCCACAACGAGGACTA
CACCATCGTGGAACAGTACGAACGCGCCGAGGGCCGCCACTCCACCGGCGGCATGGACGAGCTGTATAAG
GCCGGCCTGGAGTCTAGAATCAGTCTGATTGCGGCGTTAGCGGTAGATCGCGTTATCGGCATGGAAAACG
CCATGCCGTGGAACCTGCCTGCCGATCTCGCCTGGTTTAAACGCAACACCTTAAATAAACCCGTGATTAT
GGGCCGCCATACCTGGGAATCAATCGGTCGTCCGTTGCCAGGACGCAAAAATATTATCCTCAGCAGTCAA
CCGGGTACGGACGATCGCGTAACGTGGGTGAAGTCGGTGGATGAAGCCATCGCGGCGTGTGGTGACGTAC
CAGAAATCATGGTGATTGGCGGCGGTCGCGTTTATGAACAGTTCTTGCCAAAAGCGCAAAAACTGTATCT
GACGCATATCGACGCAGAAGTGGAAGGCGACACCCATTTCCCGGATTACGAGCCGGATGACTGGGAATCG
GTATTCAGCGAATTCCACGATGCTGATGCGCAGAACTCTCACAGCTATTGCTTTGAGATTCTGGAGCGGC
GGGAACAAAAACTCATCTCAGAAGAGGATCTTTAATTAAGCGCTCGAGGCGGCCGCAATTCACTCCTCAG
GTGCAGGCTGCCTATCAGAAGGTGGTGGCTGGTGTGGCCAATGCCCTGGCTCACAAATACCACTGAGATC
TTTTTCCCTCTGCCAAAAATTATGGGGACATCATGAAGCCCCTTGAGCATCTGACTTCTGGCTAATAAAG
GAAATTTATTTTCATTGCAATAGTGTGTTGGAATTTTTTGTGTCTCTCACTCGGAAGGACATATGGGAGG
GCAAATCATTTAAAACATCAGAATGAGTATTTGGTTTAGAGTTTGGCAACATATGCCCATATGCTGGCTG
CCATGAACAAAGGTTGGCTATAAAGAGGTCATCAGTATATGAAACAGCCCCCTGCTGTCCATTCCTTATT
CCATAGAAAAGCCTTGACTTGAGGTTAGATTTTTTTTATATTTTGTTTTGTGTTATTTTTTTCTTTAACA
TCCCTAAAATTTTCCTTACATGTTTTACTAGCCAGATTTTTCCTCCTCTCCTGACTACTCCCAGTCATAG
CTGTCCCTCTTCTCTTATGAAGATCCCTCGACCTGAGCGTCGAGCTAGCATATGGATCCATATAACTTCG
TATAATGTATGCTATACGAAGTTATTACGATACCGTCAACTTGTTTATTGCAGCTTATAATGGTTACAAA
TAAAGCAATAGCATCACAAATTTCACAAATAAAGCATTTTTTTCACTGCATTCTAGTTGTGGTTTGTCCA
AACTCATCAATGTATCTTAGGTACCCAGCTTTTGTTCCCTTTAGTGAGGGTTAATTGCGCGCTTGGCGTA
ATCATGGTCATAGCTGTTTCCTGTGTGAAATTGTTATCCGCTCACAATTCCACACAACATACGAGCCGGA
AGCATAAAGTGTAAAGCCTGGGGTGCCTAATGAGTGAGCTAACTCACATTAATTGCGTTGCGCTCACTGC
CCGCTTTCCAGTCGGGAAACCTGTCGTGCCAGCTGCATTAATGAATCGGCCAACGCGCGGGGAGAGGCGG
TTTGCGTATTGGGCGCTCTTCCGCTTCCTCGCTCACTGACTCGCTGCGCTCGGTCGTTCGGCTGCGGCGA
GCGGTATCAGCTCACTCAAAGGCGGTAATACGGTTATCCACAGAATCAGGGGATAACGCAGGAAAGAACA
TGTGAGCAAAAGGCCAGCAAAAGGCCAGGAACCGTAAAAAGGCCGCGTTGCTGGCGTTTTTCCATAGGCT
CCGCCCCCCTGACGAGCATCACAAAAATCGACGCTCAAGTCAGAGGTGGCGAAACCCGACAGGACTATAA
AGATACCAGGCGTTTCCCCCTGGAAGCTCCCTCGTGCGCTCTCCTGTTCCGACCCTGCCGCTTACCGGAT
ACCTGTCCGCCTTTCTCCCTTCGGGAAGCGTGGCGCTTTCTCATAGCTCACGCTGTAGGTATCTCAGTTC
GGTGTAGGTCGTTCGCTCCAAGCTGGGCTGTGTGCACGAACCCCCCGTTCAGCCCGACCGCTGCGCCTTA
TCCGGTAACTATCGTCTTGAGTCCAACCCGGTAAGACACGACTTATCGCCACTGGCAGCAGCCACTGGTA
ACAGGATTAGCAGAGCGAGGTATGTAGGCGGTGCTACAGAGTTCTTGAAGTGGTGGCCTAACTACGGCTA
CACTAGAAGAACAGTATTTGGTATCTGCGCTCTGCTGAAGCCAGTTACCTTCGGAAAAAGAGTTGGTAGC
TCTTGATCCGGCAAACAAACCACCGCTGGTAGCGGTGGTTTTTTTGTTTGCAAGCAGCAGATTACGCGCA
GAAAAAAAGGATCTCAAGAAGATCCTTTGATCTTTTCTACGGGGTCTGACGCTCAGTGGAACGAAAACTC
ACGTTAAGGGATTTTGGTCATGAGATTATCAAAAAGGATCTTCACCTAGATCCTTTTAAATTAAAAATGA
AGTTTTAAATCAATCTAAAGTATATATGAGTAAACTTGGTCTGACAGTTACCAATGCTTAATCAGTGAGG
CACCTATCTCAGCGATCTGTCTATTTCGTTCATCCATAGTTGCCTGACTCCCCGTCGTGTAGATAACTAC
GATACGGGAGGGCTTACCATCTGGCCCCAGTGCTGCAATGATACCGCGAGACCCACGCTCACCGGCTCCA
GATTTATCAGCAATAAACCAGCCAGCCGGAAGGGCCGAGCGCAGAAGTGGTCCTGCAACTTTATCCGCCT
CCATCCAGTCTATTAATTGTTGCCGGGAAGCTAGAGTAAGTAGTTCGCCAGTTAATAGTTTGCGCAACGT
TGTTGCCATTGCTACAGGCATCGTGGTGTCACGCTCGTCGTTTGGTATGGCTTCATTCAGCTCCGGTTCC
CAACGATCAAGGCGAGTTACATGATCCCCCATGTTGTGCAAAAAAGCGGTTAGCTCCTTCGGTCCTCCGA
TCGTTGTCAGAAGTAAGTTGGCCGCAGTGTTATCACTCATGGTTATGGCAGCACTGCATAATTCTCTTAC
TGTCATGCCATCCGTAAGATGCTTTTCTGTGACTGGTGAGTACTCAACCAAGTCATTCTGAGAATAGTGT
ATGCGGCGACCGAGTTGCTCTTGCCCGGCGTCAATACGGGATAATACCGCGCCACATAGCAGAACTTTAA
AAGTGCTCATCATTGGAAAACGTTCTTCGGGGCGAAAACTCTCAAGGATCTTACCGCTGTTGAGATCCAG
TTCGATGTAACCCACTCGTGCACCCAACTGATCTTCAGCATCTTTTACTTTCACCAGCGTTTCTGGGTGA
GCAAAAACAGGAAGGCAAAATGCCGCAAAAAAGGGAATAAGGGCGACACGGAAATGTTGAATACTCATAC
TCTTCCTTTTTCAATATTATTGAAGCATTTATCAGGGTTATTGTCTCATGAGCGGATACATATTTGAATG
TATTTAGAAAAATAAACAAATAGGGGTTCCGCGCACATTTCCCCGAAAAGTGCC
