>Addgene plasmid #67763 | pERB260 | addgene partial sequence | sequence record 128411 | pCAG-F 5'-GCAACGTGCTGGTTATTGTG-3'
TGTCCGCGCCGTCGGAGGAGGAGGAGTATGCGCGTCTGGTGATGGAGGCGCAGCCGGAGTGGCTGCGCGC
CGAGGTGAAGCGGCTGTCCCACGAGCTGGCCGAGACCACGCGTGAGAAGATCCAGGCGGCCGAGTATGGA
CTGGCGGTGCTGGAGGAGAAGCACCAGCTCAAGCTGCAGTTCGAGGAGCTCGAGGTGGACTATGAGGCCA
TCCGCAGCGAGATGGAGCAGCTCAAAGAGGCATTTGGCCAGGCACATACAAACCACAAGAAGGTGGCTGC
TGATGGTGAGAGCCGGGAGGAGAGCCTGATCCAGGAGTCGGCCTCCAAGGAGCAGTACTACGTGCGGAAG
GTGCTGGAGCTGCAGACAGAGCTGAAACAGCTGCGCAACGTCCTCACCAACACCCAGTCTGAGAATGAGC
GCCTCACGTCTGTGGCCCAGGAGCTAAAAGAGATCAACCAGAATGTGGAGATCC
