>Addgene plasmid #67763 | pERB260 | addgene partial sequence | sequence record 128636 | Bglob-pA-R 5'-ttttggcagagggaaaaaga-3'
CACCAGCCACCACCTTCTGATAGGCAGCCTGCACCTGAGGAGTGAATTGCGGCCGCCTCGAGCGCTTAAT
TAAAGATCCTCTTCTGAGATGAGTTTTTGTTCCCGCCGCTCCAGAATCTCAAAGCAATAGCTGTGAGAGT
TCTGCGCATCAGCATCGTGGAATTCGCTGAATACCGATTCCCAGTCATCCGGCTCGTAATCCGGGAAATG
GGTGTCGCCTTCCACTTCTGCGTCGATATGCGTCAGATACAGTTTTTGCGCTTTTGGCAAGAACTGTTCA
TAAACGCGACCGCCGCCAATCACCATGATTTCTGGTACGTCACCACACGCCGCGATGGCTTCATCCACCG
ACTTCACCCACGTTACGCGATCGTCCGTACCCGGTTGACTGCTGAGGATAATATTTTTGCGTCCTGGCAA
CGGACGACCGATTGATTCCCAGGTATGGCGGCCCATAATCACGGGTTTATTTAAGGTGTTGCGTTTAAAC
CAGGCGAGATCGGCAGGCAGGTTCCACGGCATGGCGTTTTCCATGCCGATAACGCGATCTACCGCTAACG
CCGCAATCAGACTGATTCTAGACTCCAGGCCGGCCTTATACAGCTCGTCCATGCCGCCGGTGGAGTGGCG
GCCCTCGGCGCGTTCGTACTGTTCCACGATGGTGTAGTCCTCGTTGTGGGAGGTGATGTCCAACTTGATG
TTGACGTTGTAGGCGCCGGGCAGCTGCACGGGCTTCTTGGCCTTGTAGGTGGTCTTGACCTCAGCGTCGT
AGTGGCCGCCGTCCTTCAGCTTCAGCCTCTGCTTGATCTCGC
